Addgene plasmid #82399: pEZ03
Purpose: pACSA_J23116_tetR PEZ1_gfp
Depositing lab: Brian Pfleger. Depositing organization: University of Wisconsin, Madison. Publication: Construction of new synthetic biology tools for the control of gene expression in the cyanobacterium Synechococcus sp. strain PCC 7002. Zess EK, Begemann MB, Pfleger BF. Biotechnol Bioeng. 2016 Feb;113(2):424-32. doi: 10.1002/bit.25713. Epub 2015 Sep 3. PubMed 26192329.
Backbone
  Vector backbone: pACSA
  Total vector size (bp): 5741
Growth in bacteria
  Bacterial resistance: Ampicillin, 100 μg/mL
  Growth temperature: 37°C
  Growth strain: DH5alpha
  Copy number: Unknown
Gene/Insert
  Gene/Insert name: GFP (alt name: PEZ1)
  Promoter: PEZ1
  Cloning method: Gibson Cloning
  Sequencing primers: 5′ GCTTCCGGCTCGTATGTTGTG; 3′ TTGGGTAACGCCAGGGT
Terms and licenses: Academic/Nonprofit Terms; Industry Terms: Not Available to Industry
How to cite: pEZ03 was a gift from Brian Pfleger (Addgene plasmid # 82399 ; http://n2t.net/addgene:82399 ; RRID:Addgene_82399)
