[The description below was written by a language model from this plasmid's Addgene catalogue record and pLannotate feature annotations shown in this document.]
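Description:
pEZ03 is a roughly 5.7 kb bacterial plasmid built on the pACSA backbone as part of a toolkit for controlling gene expression in the cyanobacterium Synechococcus sp. PCC 7002. It is propagated in E. coli through a high-copy ColE1/pUC-type origin and selected with ampicillin via the bla gene. The backbone also carries an f1 origin and remnants of a standard cloning vector: a lac promoter/operator with CAP site, lacZα and lacI fragments, and flanking SP6 and T7 promoters. The unannotated stretches on either side of the cassette may be pACSA sequences used for delivery into the cyanobacterium. The record does not state this, however, and no cyanobacterial selection marker is annotated.

The payload is a divergently arranged tetracycline-regulated reporter system assembled by Gibson cloning. On one strand, the purpose line indicates that tetR is expressed from the constitutive synthetic promoter J23116. The repressor is fused to an LVA-variant ssrA degradation tag, which promotes protease-mediated turnover, and is followed by the rrnB T1 and T7Te terminators. On the opposite strand, the engineered PEZ1 promoter drives a green fluorescent reporter that ends at a T7 terminator. The annotation shows PEZ1 matching fragments of PLtetO-1, meaning it contains tet operator sites. The catalogue calls the reporter GFP, whereas automated annotation matched this coding sequence to mAzamiGreen, so its exact identity is ambiguous. TetR should repress PEZ1 until a tetracycline-class inducer releases it from the operators, so fluorescence reports promoter activity. The construct appears to be intended for characterising this inducible promoter variant.
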