Features (pLannotate 1.2.2; 21 found; start..end, strand, type, name):
    433..483     -  misc_feature   bom (fragment): basis of mobility region from pBR322
    510..614     +  promoter       AmpR promoter: bla
    615..1475    +  CDS            AmpR: β-lactamase; bla; confers resistance to ampicillin, carbenicillin, and related antibiotics
   1646..2234    +  rep_origin     ori: high-copy-number ColE1/pMB1/pBR322/pUC origin of replication
   2417..2509    +  CDS            lacI (fragment): lac repressor; lacI; The lac repressor binds to the lac operator to inhibit transcription in E. coli. This inhibition can be relieved by adding lactose or isopropyl-β-D-thiogalactopyranoside (IPTG).
   2522..2543    +  protein_bind   CAP binding site: CAP binding activates transcription in the presence of cAMP. E. coli catabolite activator protein
   2558..2588    +  promoter       lac promoter: promoter for the E. coli lac operon
   2596..2612    +  protein_bind   lac operator: The lac repressor binds to the lac operator to inhibit transcription in E. coli. This inhibition can be relieved by adding lactose or isopropyl-β-D-thiogalactopyranoside (IPTG). lac repressor encoded by lacI
   2654..2672    +  promoter       SP6 promoter: promoter for bacteriophage SP6 RNA polymerase
   3232..3259    -  terminator     T7Te terminator: phage T7 early transcription terminator
   3275..3346    -  terminator     rrnB T1 terminator: transcription terminator T1 from the E. coli rrnB gene
   3394..3426    -  CDS            ssrA tag (LVA): C-terminal peptide that mediates degradation in bacteria through the ClpXP and ClpAP proteases (McGinness et al., 2006) mutant LVA variant that confers accelerated degradation under some conditions (Andersen et al., 1998)
   3427..4047    -  CDS            tetR: TETR2_ECOLX - Experimental evidence at protein level: Swiss-Prot protein existence level 1. TetR is the repressor of the tetracycline resistance element; its N-terminal region forms a helix-turn-helix structure and binds DNA. Binding of tetracycline to TetR reduces the repressor affinity for the tetracycline resistance gene (tetA) promoter operator sites. From Escherichia coli.
   4123..4140    +  promoter       PLtetO-1 promoter (fragment): modified phage lambda PL promoter with tet operator sites (Lutz and Bujard, 1997)
   4151..4171    +  promoter       PLtetO-1 promoter (fragment): modified phage lambda PL promoter with tet operator sites (Lutz and Bujard, 1997)
   4239..4913    +  CDS            mAzamiGreen: mAzamiGreen is a basic (constitutively fluorescent) green fluorescent protein published in 2003, derived from Galaxea fascicularis. It has high acid sensitivity.
   4924..4973    +  CDS            SET1 (fragment): solubility-enhancement tag derived from T7 phage gene 10B
   4981..5028    +  terminator     T7 terminator: transcription terminator for bacteriophage T7 RNA polymerase
   5533..5551    -  promoter       T7 promoter: promoter for bacteriophage T7 RNA polymerase
   5554..5711    +  CDS            lacZα (fragment): LacZα fragment of β-galactosidase; lacZ fragment
   5715..405     +  rep_origin     f1 ori (across the origin) (sequence partly withheld): f1 bacteriophage origin of replication; arrow indicates direction of (+) strand synthesis
>Addgene plasmid #82399 | pEZ03 | addgene full sequence | sequence record 161635 | Addgene NGS result
[100 nt withheld, positions 1-100]
C
[91 nt withheld, positions 102-192]
A
[49 nt withheld, positions 194-242]
CCTTTGACGTTGGAGTCCACGTTCTTT
[37 nt withheld, positions 270-306]
ACCCTATCTCGGTCTATTCTTTTGATTTATAAGGGATTTTGCCGATTTCGGCCTATTGGTTAAAAAATGA
GCTGATTTAACAAAAATTTAACGCGAATTTTAACAAAATATTAACGCTTACAATTTCCTGATGCGGTATT
TTCTCCTTACGCATCTGTGCGGTATTTCACACCGCATCAGGTGGCACTTTTCGGGGAAATGTGCGCGGAA
CCCCTATTTGTTTATTTTTCTAAATACATTCAAATATGTATCCGCTCATGAGACAATAACCCTGATAAAT
GCTTCAATAATATTGAAAAAGGAAGAGTATGAGTATTCAACATTTCCGTGTCGCCCTTATTCCCTTTTTT
GCGGCATTTTGCCTTCCTGTTTTTGCTCACCCAGAAACGCTGGTGAAAGTAAAAGATGCTGAAGATCAGT
TGGGTGCACGAGTGGGTTACATCGAACTGGATCTCAACAGCGGTAAGATCCTTGAGAGTTTTCGCCCCGA
AGAACGTTTTCCAATGATGAGCACTTTTAAAGTTCTGCTATGTGGCGCGGTATTATCCCGTATTGACGCC
GGGCAAGAGCAACTCGGTCGCCGCATACACTATTCTCAGAATGACTTGGTTGAGTACTCACCAGTCACAG
AAAAGCATCTTACGGATGGCATGACAGTAAGAGAATTATGCAGTGCTGCCATAACCATGAGTGATAACAC
TGCGGCCAACTTACTTCTGACAACGATCGGAGGACCGAAGGAGCTAACCGCTTTTTTGCACAACATGGGG
GATCATGTAACTCGCCTTGATCGTTGGGAACCGGAGATGAATGAAGCCATACCAAACGACGAGCGTGACA
CCACGATGCCTGTAGCAATGGCAACAACGTTGCGCAAACTATTAACTGGCGAACTACTTACTCTAGCTTC
CCGGCAACAATTAATAGACTGGATGGAGGCGGATAAAGTTGCAGGACCACTTCTGCGCTCGGCCCTTCCG
GCTGGCTGGTTTATTGCTGATAAATCTGGAGCCGGTGAGCGTGGGTCTCGCGGTATCATTGCAGCACTGG
GGCCAGATGGTAAGCCCTCCCGTATCGTAGTTATCTACACGACGGGGAGTCAGGCAACTATGGATGAACG
AAATAGACAGATCGCTGAGATAGGTGCCTCACTGATTAAGCATTGGTAACTGTCAGACCAAGTTTACTCA
TATATACTTTAGATTGATTTAAAACTTCATTTTTAATTTAAAAGGATCTAGGTGAAGATCCTTTTTGATA
ATCTCATGACCAAAATCCCTTAACGTGAGTTTTCGTTCCACTGAGCGTCAGACCCCGTAGAAAAGATCAA
AGGATCTTCTTGAGATCCTTTTTTTCTGCGCGTAATCTGCTGCTTGCAAACAAAAAAACCACCGCTACCA
GCGGTGGTTTGTTTGCCGGATCAAGAGCTACCAACTCTTTTTCCGAAGGTAACTGGCTTCAGCAGAGCGC
AGATACCAAATACTGTTCTTCTAGTGTAGCCGTAGTTAGGCCACCACTTCAAGAACTCTGTAGCACCGCC
TACATACCTCGCTCTGCTAATCCTGTTACCAGTGGCTGCTGCCAGTGGCGATAAGTCGTGTCTTACCGGG
TTGGACTCAAGACGATAGTTACCGGATAAGGCGCAGCGGTCGGGCTGAACGGGGGGTTCGTGCACACAGC
CCAGCTTGGAGCGAACGACCTACACCGAACTGAGATACCTACAGCGTGAGCTATGAGAAAGCGCCACGCT
TCCCGAAGGGAGAAAGGCGGACAGGTATCCGGTAAGCGGCAGGGTCGGAACAGGAGAGCGCACGAGGGAG
CTTCCAGGGGGAAACGCCTGGTATCTTTATAGTCCTGTCGGGTTTCGCCACCTCTGACTTGAGCGTCGAT
TTTTGTGATGCTCGTCAGGGGGGCGGAGCCTATGGAAAAACGCCAGCAACGCGGCCTTTTTACGGTTCCT
GGCCTTTTGCTGGCCTTTTGCTCACATGTTCTTTCCTGCGTTATCCCCTGATTCTGTGGATAACCGTATT
ACCGCCTTTGAGTGAGCTGATACCGCTCGCCGCAGCCGAACGACCGAGCGCAGCGAGTCAGTGAGCGAGG
AAGCGGAAGAGCGCCCAATACGCAAACCGCCTCTCCCCGCGCGTTGGCCGATTCATTAATGCAGCTGGCA
CGACAGGTTTCCCGACTGGAAAGCGGGCAGTGAGCGCAACGCAATTAATGTGAGTTAGCTCACTCATTAG
GCACCCCAGGCTTTACACTTTATGCTTCCGGCTCGTATGTTGTGTGGAATTGTGAGCGGATAACAATTTC
ACACAGGAAACAGCTATGACCATGATTACGCCAAGCTATTTAGGTGACACTATAGAATACTCAAGCTATG
AGGTGACTGCCGCACTCAATGTTCAACCAGATCTAGTGATTATTTCGGGGTTAGCAGCCGATGCGGGCAA
CCTGGTGAAGCAACTGCGAGAATTAGGTTACAACGGCATTATTGTTGGGGGGAACGGCTTAAATACTTCT
AATATTTTCCCCGTCTGCCAAGCAAAATGTGATGGGGTGTTGGTGGCCCAAGCCTACAGTGCCGAGTTAG
ATAATGAGATTAACCGCGCGTTTCGGGACGCCTATTTTCAACAAAACCAAAAAGAGCCGCCCCAATTTAG
TGCCCAGGCTTTTACGGCGATCCAAGTTTTTGTTGAAGCCCTCAGCAGCCTCGATGAAAAAACGCCCTTA
GAAACTCTTGCTCTACCGGACTTGCGACGACAACTGCGGGACGAAATTTTTGCAGGTACCTACGTCACGC
CTTTGGGTGAAATTTCCTTCACAGAGGAAGGGGAAATTGTCCAGAAGGAATTTTTTGTGGCCCAAATTGA
AATGGATGAATCGGGTCAACAGGGGCGTTTCGCCTTCATTGAAACGAACTATAAACGCAGAAAGGCCCAC
CCGAAGGTGAGCCAGTGTGACTCTAGTAGAGAGCGTTCACCGACAAACAACAGATAAAACGAAAGGCCCA
GTCTTTCGACTGAGCCTTTCGTTTTATTTGATGCCTGGCTCTAGTAGTGATCTACACTAGCACTATCAGT
GTTATTAAGCTACTAAAGCGTAGTTTTCGTCGTTTGCAGCGGACCCACTTTCACATTTAAGTTGTTTTTC
TAATCCGCATATGATCAATTCAAGGCCGAATAAGAAGGCTGGCTCTGCACCTTGGTGATCAAATAATTCG
ATAGCTTGTCGTAATAATGGCGGCATACTATCAGTAGTAGGTGTTTCCCTTTCTTCTTTAGCGACTTGAT
GCTCTTGATCTTCCAATACGCAACCTAAAGTAAAATGCCCCACAGCGCTGAGTGCATATAATGCATTCTC
TAGTGAAAAACCTTGTTGGCATAAAAAGGCTAATTGATTTTCGAGAGTTTCATACTGTTTTTCTGTAGGC
CGTGTACCTAAATGTACTTTTGCTCCATCGCGATGACTTAGTAAAGCACATCTAAAACTTTTAGCGTTAT
TACGTAAAAAATCTTGCCAGCTTTCCCCTTCTAAAGGGCAAAAGTGAGTATGGTGCCTATCTAACATCTC
AATGGCTAAGGCGTCGAGCAAAGCCCGCTTATTTTTTACATGCCAATACAATGTAGGCTGCTCTACACCT
AGCTTCTGGGCGAGTTTACGGGTTGTTAAACCTTCGATTCCGACCTCATTAAGCAGCTCTAATGCGCTGT
TAATCACTTTACTTTTATCTAATCTGGACATCTAGTATTTCTCCTCTTTCTCTAGTAGCTAGCATAGTCC
CTAGGACTGACTAGCTGTCAAGGAATTCTTAACAAAATCCCTATCAGTGATAGAACAAGATGTAACATCC
CTATCAGTGATAGAGTATAAAGTTAACTGTGGGATTGCAAAAGGAGCTCCCAACTCATAAAGTCAAGTAG
GAGATTAATCATATGTCGGTCATCAAGCCCGAAATGAAAATTAAACTGCGCATGGAGGGCGCTGTGAACG
GGCACAAGTTCGTGATCGAAGGTGAAGGCATTGGTAAGCCGTATGAAGGTACTCAAACCCTGGACTTAAC
GGTTAAAGAAGGTGCCCCGTTGCCATTTAGCTACGACATCCTGACACCCGCTTTTCAGTATGGCAATCGC
GCGTTCACCAAGTATCCGAAAGATATTCCGGATTATTTCAAGCAGGCATTCCCGGAAGGATACTCATGGG
AACGCTCGATGACCTACGAAGACCAGGGCATTTGCATTGCCACAAGCGACATCACAATGGAGGGTGATTG
CTTTTTTTACAAAATTCGCTTCGACGGGACAAACTTCCCGCCGAATGGCCCAGTGATGCAGAAAAAGACG
CTTAAATGGGAACCGTCGACAGAGAAAATGTACGTTCGCGATGGCGTTCTGAAAGGCGATGTTAATATGG
CGCTGCTTCTCGAAGGGGGAGGCCATTACCGTTGTGATTTCAAAACCACATACAAAGCAAAAAAAGATGT
TCGTTTGCCGGACGCGCATGAAGTCGATCACCGCATTGAGATCCTGTCACATGATAAAGATTACAATAAG
GTCCGCCTTTATGAGCACGCTGAGGCCCGCTATTCTATGCTGCCCAGCCAAGCTAAATAAGGATCCGGCT
GCTAACAAAGCCCGAAAGGAAGCTGAGTTGGCTGCTGCCACCGCTGAGCAATAACTAGCATAACCCCTTG
GGGCCTCTAAACGGGTCTTGACGGGTTTTTTGTCTAGAGCGCTCAAGTTGATCGAATGTATGCCCCGGAT
ATGACCTAGGGAGATTCTTCTAAAGCGAGCAGGGTTTGCCAAGTGGCGATCGCCTCAGGGAACCATAACC
AACTTTGTTCGAGGCGGCGGGGGTTGAGCTGGGAACGATCGAGATCTAGGGCGATCGCCCGGAGTTTTTC
GGCTTTCCCTACAAGAATTTCCTGGTCAACGTCGGTGGGTTGCCTTTGGGCCAAATCGTACATACTAATC
GCCAGGCCCGCATAAATCTCCGCCTGGAGGGCTGGGGGGAAATCCTGGGTCGTTGCCGCCGCTAAGGCTT
CATACCAACGATCATTGGCGGCTTCGTAATCTGCATTGAGGTAATGGACAAAACCCAGGGCCATCAAAAT
TTCGGGGTCGTTGGGCTGTTGGGCTAGGGCCATGTCCCAATTGTCTTGCACCGTGGCGATCGCCGTTGCT
TGGGTTGGCGATGGTGGGACGGCAGCCAAAGTTGTTCAGCATGCGCCCTATAGTGAGTCGTATTACAATT
CACTGGCCGTCGTTTTACAACGTCGTGACTGGGAAAACCCTGGCGTTACCCAACTTAATCGCCTTGCAGC
ACATCCCCCTTTCGCCAGCTGGCGTAATAGCGAAGAGGCCCGCACCGATCGCCCTTCCCAACAGTTGCGC
AGCCTGAATGGCGAATGGACGCGCCCTGTAGCGGCGCATTAA
