>Addgene plasmid #82399 | pEZ03 | addgene partial sequence | sequence record 158644 | T7term 5'-GCTAGTTATTGCTCAGCGG-3'
TTGTTAGCAGCCGGATCCTTATTTAGCTTGGCTGGGCAGCATAGAATAGCGGGCCTCAGCGTGCTCATAA
AGGCGGACCTTATTGTAATCTTTATCATGTGACAGGATCTCAATGCGGTGATCGACTTCATGCGCGTCCG
GCAAACGAACATCTTTTTTTGCTTTGTATGTGGTTTTGAAATCACAACGGTAATGGCCTCCCCCTTCGAG
AAGCAGCGCCATATTAACATCGCCTTTCAGAACGCCATCGCGAACGTACATTTTCTCTGTCGACGGTTCC
CATTTAAGCGTCTTTTTCTGCATCACTGGGCCATTCGGCGGGAAGTTTGTCCCGTCGAAGCGAATTTTGT
AAAAAAAGCAATCACCCTCCATTGTGATGTCGCTTGTGGCAATGCAAATGCCCTGGTCTTCGTAGGTCAT
CGAGCGTTCCCATGAGTATCCTTCCGGGAATGCCTGCTTGAAATAATCCGGAATATCTTTCGGATACTTG
GTGAACGCGCGATTGCCATACTGAAAAGCGGGTGTCAGGATGTCGTAGCTAAATGGCAACGGGGCACCTT
CTTTAACCGTTAAGTCCAGGGTTTGAGTACCTTCATACGGCTTACCAATGCCTTCACCTTCGATCACGAA
CTTGTGCCCGTTCACAGCGCCCTCCATGCGCAGTTTAATTTTCATTTCGGGCTTGATGACCGACATATGA
TTAATCTCCTACTTGACTTTATGAGTTGGGAGCTCCTTTTGCAATCCCACAGTTAACTTTATACTCTATC
ACTGATAGGGATGTTACATCTTGTTCTATCACTGATAGGGATTTTGTTAAGAATTCCTTGACAGCTAGTC
AGTCCTAGGGACTATGCTAGCTACTAGAGAA
