>Addgene plasmid #82399 | pEZ03 | addgene partial sequence | sequence record 158647 | Tet-R 5'-GGCGAGTTTACGGGTTGTTA-3'
GCGCTGTTAATCACTTTACTTTTATCTAATCTGGACATCTAGTATTTCTCCTCTTTCTCTAGTAGCTAGC
ATAGTCCCTAGGACTGACTAGCTGTCAAGGAATTCTTAACAAAATCCCTATCAGTGATAGAACAAGATGT
AACATCCCTATCAGTGATAGAGTATAAAGTTAACTGTGGGATTGCAAAAGGAGCTCCCAACTCATAAAGT
CAAGTAGGAGATTAATCATATGTCGGTCATCAAGCCCGAAATGAAAATTAAACTGCGCATGGAGGGCGCT
GTGAACGGGCACAAGTTCGTGATCGAAGGTGAAGGCATTGGTAAGCCGTATGAAGGTACTCAAACCCTGG
ACTTAACGGTTAAAGAAGGTGCCCCGTTGCCATTTAGCTACGACATCCTGACACCCGCTTTTCAGTATGG
CAATCGCGCGTTCACCAAGTATCCGAAAGATATTCCGGATTATTTCAAGCAGGCATTCCCGGAAGGATAC
TCATGGGAACGCTCGATGACCTACGAAGACCAGGGCATTTGCATTGCCACAAGCGACATCACAATGGAGG
GTGATTGCTTTTTTTACAAAATTCGCTTCGACGGGACAAACTTCCCGCCGAATGGCCCAGTGATGCAGAA
AAAGACGCTTAAATGGGAACCGTCGACAGAGAAAATGTACGTTCGCGATGGCGTTCTGAAAGGCGATGTT
AATATGGCGCTGCTTCTCGAAGGGGGAGGCCATTACCGTTGTGATTTCAAAACCACATACAAAGCAAAAA
AAGATGTTCGTTTGCCGGACGCGCATGAAGTCGATCACCGCATTGAGATCCTGTCACATGATAAAGATTA
CAATAA
